Addgene plasmid #23931: pDONR223-EPHB6
Depositing lab: William Hahn & David Root. Depositing organization: Dana-Farber Cancer Institute. Publication: COT drives resistance to RAF inhibition through MAP kinase pathway reactivation. Johannessen CM, Boehm JS, Kim SY, Thomas SR, Wardwell L, Johnson LA, Emery CM, Stransky N, Cogdill AP, Barretina J, Caponigro G, Hieronymus H, Murray RR, Salehi-Ashtiani K, Hill DE, Vidal M, Zhao JJ, Yang X, Alkan O, Kim S, Harris JL, Wilson CJ, Myer VE, Finan PM, Root DE, Roberts TM, Golub T, Flaherty KT, Dummer R, Weber BL, Sellers WR, Schlegel R, Wargo JA, Hahn WC, Garraway LA. Nature. 2010 Dec 16;468(7326):968-72. doi: 10.1038/nature09627 PubMed 21107320.
Backbone
  Vector backbone: pDONR223
  Backbone manufacturer: Invitrogen
  Backbone size w/o insert (bp): 5005
  Vector type: Gateway Donor vector
Growth in bacteria
  Bacterial resistance: Spectinomycin, 50 μg/mL
  Growth temperature: 37°C
  Growth strain: DH5alpha
  Copy number: High Copy
Gene/Insert
  Gene/Insert name: EPHB6 (alt name: EPH receptor B6)
  Species: H. sapiens (human)
  Insert size (bp): 3021
  Entrez Gene: EPHB6 (a.k.a. HEP)
  Cloning method: Gateway Cloning
  Sequencing primers: 5′ M13pUC-fwd; 3′ M13rev
Terms and licenses: Academic/Nonprofit Terms; Industry Terms: Not Available to Industry
Depositor comments: The ORF has no Stop codon. This design enables easy recombination into a destination vector to add an epitope tag of choice and Stop codon to the ORF. Do NOT use this plasmid directly for transfections. A set of 4 custom lentiviral vectors is available ( pLX301 (http://www.addgene.org/25895/) , pLX302 (http://www.addgene.org/25896/) , pLX303 (http://www.addgene.org/25897/) , pLX304 (http://www.addgene.org/25890/) ) to be used to express these ORFs in mammalian cells. These plasmids are not included in the kit and must be ordered separately.
How to cite: pDONR223-EPHB6 was a gift from William Hahn & David Root (Addgene plasmid # 23931 ; http://n2t.net/addgene:23931 ; RRID:Addgene_23931)
