[The description below was written by a language model from this plasmid's Addgene catalogue record.]
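Description:
pDONR223-EPHB6 is a Gateway entry clone built on the Invitrogen pDONR223 donor backbone (about 5 kb without insert) and carrying the human EPHB6 open reading frame (EPH receptor B6, also known as HEP), an insert of roughly 3 kb. It is a bacterial propagation and shuttling plasmid, not an expression vector. It is maintained at high copy in standard E. coli cloning strains under spectinomycin selection. The record gives no feature table, so the origin of replication and the recombination sites are not itemised. As a product of Gateway cloning into a donor vector, the ORF would be expected to sit between attL-type sites that allow LR recombination into any compatible destination vector. M13 forward and reverse priming sites flanking the insert are listed for sequence verification.

The key design feature is that the EPHB6 ORF lacks a stop codon. This "open" format lets the coding sequence be transferred in frame into a destination vector that supplies a C-terminal epitope tag and the terminating stop codon, so the user can choose the tag and expression context. Because no mammalian promoter is recorded and the ORF has no stop codon, the depositors state that the plasmid should not be transfected directly. They point instead to a companion set of lentiviral destination vectors (pLX301 to pLX304), obtained separately, for expressing these ORFs in mammalian cells. The clone belongs to an ORF collection distributed as a kit, and the associated publication examined resistance to RAF inhibition through reactivation of the MAP kinase pathway. This is consistent with its use as a source clone for gain-of-function expression studies and screens.
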