>Addgene plasmid #23931 | pDONR223-EPHB6 | depositor partial sequence | sequence record 11246 | Author sequence
ATGGCTACTGAAGGGGCTGCCCAGTTAGGGAACAGAGTGGCGGGCATGGTGTGTAGCCTATGGGTGCTGC
TCCTGGTGTCTTCAGTTCTGGCTCTGGAAGAGGTATTGCTGGACACCACCGGAGAGACATCTGAGATTGG
CTGGCTCACCTACCCACCAGGGGGGTGGGACGAGGTGAGTGTTCTGGACGACCAGCGACGCCTGACTCGG
ACCTTTGAGGCATGTCATGTGGCAGGGGCCCCTCCAGGCACCGGGCAGGACAATTGGTTGCAGACACACT
TTGTGGAGCGGCGCGGGGCCCAGAGGGCGCACATTCGACTCCACTTCTCTGTGCGGGCATGCTCCAGCCT
GGGTGTGAGCGGCGGCACCTGCCGGGAGACCTTCACCCTTTACTACCGTCAGGCTGAGGAGCCCGACAGC
CCTGACAGCGTTTCCTCCTGGCACCTCAAACGCTGGACCAAGGTGGACACAATTGCAGCAGACGAGAGCT
TTCCCTCCTCCTCCTCCTCCTCCTCCTCTTCTTCCTCTGCAGCGTGGGCTGTGGGACCCCACGGGGCTGG
GCAGCGGGCTGGACTGCAACTGAACGTCAAAGAGCGGAGCTTTGGGCCTCTCACCCAACGCGGCTTCTAC
GTGGCCTTCCAGGACACGGGGGCCTGCCTGGCCCTGGTCGCTGTCAGGCTCTTCTCCTACACCTGCCCTG
CCGTGCTCCGATCCTTTGCTTCCTTTCCAGAGACGCAGGCCAGTGGGGCTGGGGGGGCCTCCCTGGTGGC
AGCTGTGGGCACCTGTGTGGCTCATGCAGAGCCAGAGGAGGATGGAGTAGGGGGCCAGGCAGGAGGCAGC
CCCCCCAGGCTGCACTGCAACGGGGAGGGCAAGTGGATGGTAGCTGTCGGGGGCTGCCGCTGCCAGCCTG
GATACCAACCAGCACGAGGAGACAAGGCCTGCCAAGCCTGCCCACGGGGGCTCTATAAGTCTTCTGCTGG
GAATGCTCCCTGCTCACCATGCCCTGCCCGCAGTCACGCTCCCAACCCAGCAGCCCCCGTTTGCCCCTGC
CTGGAGGGCTTCTACCGGGCCAGTTCCGACCCACCAGAGGCCCCCTGCACTGGTCCTCCATCGGCTCCCC
AGGAGCTTTGGTTTGAGGTGCAAGGCTCAGCACTCATGCTACACTGGCGCCTGCCTCGGGAGCTGGGGGG
TCGAGGGGACCTGCTCTTCAATGTCGTGTGCAAGGAGTGTGAAGGCCGCCAGGAACCTGCCAGCGGTGGT
GGGGGCACTTGTCACCGCTGCAGGGATGAGGTCCACTTCGACCCTCGCCAGAGAGGCCTGACTGAGAGCC
GAGTGTTAGTGGGGGGACTCCGGGCACACGTACCCTACATCTTAGAGGTGCAGGCTGTTAATGGGGTGTC
TGAGCTCAGCCCTGACCCTCCTCAGGCTGCAGCCATCAATGTCAGCACCAGCCATGAAGTGCCCTCTGCT
GTCCCTGTGGTGCACCAGGTGAGCCGGGCATCCAACAGCATCACGGTGTCCTGGCCGCAGCCCGACCAGA
CCAATGGGAACATCCTGGACTATCAGCTCCGCTACTATGACCAGGCAGAAGACGAATCCCACTCCTTCAC
CCTGACCAGCGAGACCAACACTGCCACCGTGACACAGCTGAGCCCTGGCCACATCTATGGTTTCCAGGTG
CGGGCCCGGACTGCTGCCGGCCACGGCCCCTACGGGGGCAAAGTCTATTTCCAGACACTTCCTCAAGGGG
AGCTGTCTTCCCAGCTTCCGGAAAGACTCTCCTTGGTGATCGGCTCCATCCTGGGGGCTTTGGCCTTCCT
CCTGCTGGCAGCCATCACCGTGCTGGCGGTCGTCTTCCAGCGGAAGCGGCGTGGGACTGGCTACACGGAG
CAGCTGCAGCAATACAGCAGCCCAGGACTCGGGGTGAAGTATTACATCGACCCCTCCACCTACGAGGACC
CCTGTCAGGCCATCCGAGAACTTGCCCGGGAAGTCGATCCTGCTTATATCAAGATTGAGGAGGTCATTGG
GACAGGCTCTTTTGGAGAAGTGCGCCAGGGCCGCCTGCAGCCACGGGGACGGAGGGAGCAGACTGTGGCC
ATCCAGGCCCTGTGGGCCGGGGGCGCCGAAAGCCTGCAGATGACCTTCCTGGGCCGGGCCGCAGTGCTGG
GTCAGTTCCAGCACCCCAACATCCTGCGGCTGGAGGGCGTGGTCACCAAGAGCCGACCCCTCATGGTGCT
GACGGAGTTCATGGAGCTTGGCCCCCTGGACAGCTTCCTCAGGCAGCGGGAGGGCCAGTTCAGCAGCCTG
CAGCTGGTGGCCATGCAGCGGGGAGTGGCTGCTGCCATGCAGTACCTGTCCAGCTTTGCCTTCGTCCATC
GCTCGCTGTCTGCCCACAGCGTGCTGGTGAATAGCCACTTGGTGTGCAAGGTGGCCCGTCTTGGCCACAG
TCCTCAGGGCCCAAGTTGTTTGCTTCGCTGGGCAGCCCCAGAGGTCATTGCACATGGAAAGCATACAACA
TCCAGTGATGTCTGGAGCTTTGGGATACTCATGTGGGAAGTGATGAGTTATGGAGAACGGCCTTACTGGG
ACATGAGTGAGCAGGAGGTACTAAATGCAATAGAGCAGGAGTTCCGGCTGCCCCCGCCTCCAGGCTGTCC
TCCTGGATTACATCTACTTATGTTGGACACTTGGCAGAAGGACCGTGCCCGGCGGCCTCATTTTGACCAG
CTGGTGGCTGCATTTGACAAGATGATCCGCAAGCCAGATACCCTGCAGGCTGGCGGGGACCCAGGGGAAA
GGCCTTCCCAGGCCCTTCTGACCCCTGTGGCCCTGGACTTTCCTTGTCTGGACTCACCCCAGGCCTGGCT
TTCAGCCATTGGACTGGAGTGCTACCAGGACAACTTCTCCAAGTTTGGCCTCTGTACCTTCAGTGATGTG
GCTCAGCTCAGCCTAGAAGACCTGCCTGCCCTGGGCATCACCCTGGCTGGCCACCAGAAGAAGCTGCTGC
ACCACATCCAGCTCCTTCAGCAACACCTGAGGCAGCAGGGCTCAGTGGAGGTC
