>Addgene plasmid #23931 | pDONR223-EPHB6 | addgene partial sequence | sequence record 29768 | 23931 with M13pUC-fwd
TCGGGGCCCAATAATGATTTTATTTTGACTGATAGTGACCTGTTCGTTGCAACAAATTGATGAGCAATGC
TTTTTTATAATGCCAACTTTGTACAAAAAAGTTGGCATGGTGTGTAGCCTATGGGTGCTGCTCCTGGTGT
CTTCAGTTCTGGCTCTGGAAGAGGTATTGCTGGACACCACCGGAGAGACATCTGAGATTGGCTGGCTCAC
CTACCCACCAGGGGGGTGGGACGAGGTGAGTGTTCTGGACGACCAGCGACGCCTGACTCGGACCTTTGAG
GCATGTCATGTGGCAGGGGCCCCTCCAGGCACCGGGCAGGACAATTGGTTGCAGACACACTTTGTGGAGC
GGCGCGGGGCCCAGAGGGCGCACATTCGACTCCACTTCTCTGTGCGGGCATGCTCCAGCCTGGGTGTGAG
CGGCGGCACCTGCCGGGAGACCTTCACCCTTTACTACCGTCAGGCTGAGGAGCCCGACAGCCCTGACAGC
GTTTCCTCCTGGCACCTCAAACGCTGGACCAAGGTGGACACAATTGCAGCAGACGAGAGCTTT
